>Addgene plasmid #114385 | pPN10-gCTG | addgene full sequence | sequence record 225157 | Addgene NGS Result
TACCAAGGTCGGGCAGGAAGAGGGCCTATTTCCCATGATTCCTTCATATTTGCATATACGATACAAGGCT
GTTAGAGAGATAATTAGAATTAATTTGACTGTAAACACAAAGATATTAGTACAAAATACGTGACGTAGAA
AGTAATAATTTCTTGGGTAGTTTGCAGTTTTAAAATTATGTTTTAAAATGGACTATCATATGCTTACCGT
AACTTGAAAGTATTTCGATTTCTTGGCTTTATATATCTTGTGGAAAGGACGAAACACCGCTGCTGCTGCT
GCTGCTGCGTTTTAGAGCTAGAAATAGCAAGTTAAAATAAGGCTAGTCCGTTATCAACTTGAAAAAGTGG
CACCGAGTCGGTGCTTTTTTTCTAGACCCAGCTTTCTTGTACAAAGTTGGCATTAAAGGGCGAATTCCAG
CACACTGGCGGCCGTTACTAGTGGATCCGAGCTCGGTACCAAGCTTGATGCATAGCTTGAGTATTCTATA
GTGTCACCTAAATAGCTTGGCGTAATCATGGTCATAGCTGTTTCCTGTGTGAAATTGTTATCCGCTCACA
ATTCCACACAACATACGAGCCGGAAGCATAAAGTGTAAAGCCTGGGGTGCCTAATGAGTGAGCTAACTCA
CATTAATTGCGTTGCGCTCACTGCCCGCTTTCCAGTCGGGAAACCTGTCGTGCCAGCTGCATTAATGAAT
CGGCCAACGCGCGGGGAGAGGCGGTTTGCGTATTGGGCGCTCTTCCGCTTCCTCGCTCACTGACTCGCTG
CGCTCGGTCGTTCGGCTGCGGCGAGCGGTATCAGCTCACTCAAAGGCGGTAATACGGTTATCCACAGAAT
CAGGGGATAACGCAGGAAAGAACATGTGAGCAAAAGGCCAGCAAAAGGCCAGGAACCGTAAAAAGGCCGC
GTTGCTGGCGTTTTTCCATAGGCTCCGCCCCCCTGACGAGCATCACAAAAATCGACGCTCAAGTCAGAGG
TGGCGAAACCCGACAGGACTATAAAGATACCAGGCGTTTCCCCCTGGAAGCTCCCTCGTGCGCTCTCCTG
TTCCGACCCTGCCGCTTACCGGATACCTGTCCGCCTTTCTCCCTTCGGGAAGCGTGGCGCTTTCTCATAG
CTCACGCTGTAGGTATCTCAGTTCGGTGTAGGTCGTTCGCTCCAAGCTGGGCTGTGTGCACGAACCCCCC
GTTCAGCCCGACCGCTGCGCCTTATCCGGTAACTATCGTCTTGAGTCCAACCCGGTAAGACACGACTTAT
CGCCACTGGCAGCAGCCACTGGTAACAGGATTAGCAGAGCGAGGTATGTAGGCGGTGCTACAGAGTTCTT
GAAGTGGTGGCCTAACTACGGCTACACTAGAAGAACAGTATTTGGTATCTGCGCTCTGCTGAAGCCAGTT
ACCTTCGGAAAAAGAGTTGGTAGCTCTTGATCCGGCAAACAAACCACCGCTGGTAGCGGTGGTTTTTTTG
TTTGCAAGCAGCAGATTACGCGCAGAAAAAAAGGATCTCAAGAAGATCCTTTGATCTTTTCTACGGGGTC
TGACGCTCAGTGGAACGAAAACTCACGTTAAGGGATTTTGGTCATGAGATTATCAAAAAGGATCTTCACC
TAGATCCTTTTAAATTAAAAATGAAGTTTTAGCACGTGTCAGTCCTGCTCCTCGGCCACGAAGTGCACGC
AGTTGCCGGCCGGGTCGCGCAGGGCGAACTCCCGCCCCCACGGCTGCTCGCCGATCTCGGTCATGGCCGG
CCCGGAGGCGTCCCGGAAGTTCGTGGACACGACCTCCGACCACTCGGCGTACAGCTCGTCCAGGCCGCGC
ACCCACACCCAGGCCAGGGTGTTGTCCGGCACCACCTGGTCCTGGACCGCGCTGATGAACAGGGTCACGT
CGTCCCGGACCACACCGGCGAAGTCGTCCTCCACGAAGTCCCGGGAGAACCCGAGCCGGTCGGTCCAGAA
CTCGACCGCTCCGGCGACGTCGCGCGCGGTGAGCACCGGAACGGCACTGGTCAACTTGGCCATGGTGGCC
CTCCTCACGTGCTATTATTGAAGCATTTATCAGGGTTATTGTCTCATGAGCGGATACATATTTGAATGTA
TTTAGAAAAATAAACAAATAGGGGTTCCGCGCACATTTCCCCGAAAAGTGCCACCTGATGCGGTGTGAAA
TACCGCACAGATGCGTAAGGAGAAAATACCGCATCAGGAAATTGTAAGCGTTAATAATTCAGAAGAACTC
GTCAAGAAGGCGATAGAAGGCGATGCGCTGCGAATCGGGAGCGGCGATACCGTAAAGCACGAGGAAGCGG
TCAGCCCATTCGCCGCCAAGCTCTTCAGCAATATCACGGGTAGCCAACGCTATGTCCTGATAGCGGTCCG
CCACACCCAGCCGGCCACAGTCGATGAATCCAGAAAAGCGGCCATTTTCCACCATGATATTCGGCAAGCA
GGCATCGCCATGGGTCACGACGAGATCCTCGCCGTCGGGCATGCTCGCCTTGAGCCTGGCGAACAGTTCG
GCTGGCGCGAGCCCCTGATGCTCTTCGTCCAGATCATCCTGATCGACAAGACCGGCTTCCATCCGAGTAC
GTGCTCGCTCGATGCGATGTTTCGCTTGGTGGTCGAATGGGCAGGTAGCCGGATCAAGCGTATGCAGCCG
CCGCATTGCATCAGCCATGATGGATACTTTCTCGGCAGGAGCAAGGTGAGATGACAGGAGATCCTGCCCC
GGCACTTCGCCCAATAGCAGCCAGTCCCTTCCCGCTTCAGTGACAACGTCGAGCACAGCTGCGCAAGGAA
CGCCCGTCGTGGCCAGCCACGATAGCCGCGCTGCCTCGTCTTGCAGTTCATTCAGGGCACCGGACAGGTC
GGTCTTGACAAAAAGAACCGGGCGCCCCTGCGCTGACAGCCGGAACACGGCGGCATCAGAGCAGCCGATT
GTCTGTTGTGCCCAGTCATAGCCGAATAGCCTCTCCACCCAAGCGGCCGGAGAACCTGCGTGCAATCCAT
CTTGTTCAATCATGCGAAACGATCCTCATCCTGTCTCTTGATCAGAGCTTGATCCCCTGCGCCATCAGAT
CCTTGGCGGCAAGAAAGCCATCCAGTTTACTTTGCAGGGCTTCCCAACCTTACCAGAGGGCGCCCCAGCT
GGCAATTCCGGTTCGCTTGCTGTCCATAAAACCGCCCAGTCTAGCTATCGCCATGTAAGCCCACTGCAAG
CTACCTGCTTTCTCTTTGCGCTTGCGTTTTCCCTTGTCCAGATAGCCCAGTAGCTGACATTCATCCGGGG
TCAGCACCGTTTCTGCGGACTGGCTTTCTACGTGAAAAGGATCTAGGTGAAGATCCTTTTTGATAATCTC
ATGCCTGACATTTATATTCCCCAGAACATCAGGTTAATGGCGTTTTTGATGTCATTTTCGCGGTGGCTGA
GATCAGCCACTTCTTCCCCGATAACGGAGACCGGCACACTGGCCATATCGGTGGTCATCATGCGCCAGCT
TTCATCCCCGATATGCACCACCGGGTAAAGTTCACGGGAGACTTTATCTGACAGCAGACGTGCACTGGCC
AGGGGGATCACCATCCGTCGCCCCGGCGTGTCAATAATATCACTCTGTACATCCACAAACAGACGATAAC
GGCTCTCTCTTTTATAGGTGTAAACCTTAAACTGCCGTACGTATAGGCTGCGCAACTGTTGGGAAGGGCG
ATCGGTGCGGGCCTCTTCGCTATTACGCCAGCTGGCGAAAGGGGGATGTGCTGCAAGGCGATTAAGTTGG
GTAACGCCAGGGTTTTCCCAGTCACGACGTTGTAAAACGACGGCCAGTGAATTGTAATACGACTCACTAT
AGGGCGAATTGGGCCCTCTAGATGCATGCTCGAGGCAGTGAAAAAAATGCTTTATTTGTGAAATTTGTGA
TGCTATTGCTTTATTTGTAACCATTATAAGCTGCAATAAACAAGTTAACAACAACAATTGCATTCATTTT
ATGTTTCAGGTTCAGGGGGAGGTGTGGGAGGTTTTTTAAAGCAAGTAAAACCTCTACAAATGTGGTATGG
CTGATTATGATCCTCTAGAGTCGGTGGGCCTCGGGGGCGGGTGCGGGGTCGGCGGGGCCGCCCCGGGTGG
CTTCGGTCGGAGCCATGGGGTCGTGCGCTCCTTTCGGTCGGGCGCTGCGGGTCGTGGGGCGGGCGTCAGG
CACCGGGCTTGCGGGTCATGCACCAGGTGCGCGGTCCTTCGGGCACCTCGACGTCGGCGGTGACGGTGAA
GCCGAGCCGCTCGTAGAAGGGGAGGTTGCGGGGCGCGGAGGTCTCCAGGAAGGCGGGCACCCCGGCGCGC
TCGGCCGCCTCCACTCCGGGGAGCACGACGGCGCTGCCCAGACCCTTGCCCTGGTGGTCGGGCGAGACGC
CGACGGTGGCCAGGAACCACGCGGGCTCCTTGGGCCGGTGCGGCGCCAGGAGGCCTTCCATCTGTTGCTG
CGCGGCCAGCCGGGAACCGCTCAACTCGGCCATGCGCGGGCCGATCTCGGCGAACACCGCCCCCGCTTCG
ACGCTCTCCGGCGTGGTCCAGACCGCCACCGCGGCGCCGTCGTCCGCGACCCACACCTTGCCGATGTCGA
GCCCGACGCGCGTGAGGAAGAGTTCTTGCAGCTCGGTGACCCGCTCGATGTGGCGGTCCGGGTCGACGGT
GTGGCGCGTGGCGGGGTAGTCGGCGAACGCGGCGGCGAGGGTGCGTACGGCCCGGGGGACGTCGTCGCGG
GTGGCGAGGCGCACCGTGGGCTTGTACTCGGTCATGGAAGGTCGTCTCCTTGTGAGGGGTCAGGGGCGTG
GGTCAGGGGATGGTGGCGGCACCGGTCGTGGCGGCCGACCTGCAGGCATGCAAGCTAGCTTTTTGCAAAA
GCCTAGGCCTCCAAAAAAGCCTCCTCACTACTTCTGGAATAGCTCAGAGGCCGAGGCGGCCTCGGCCTCT
GCATAAATAAAAAAAATTAGTCAGCCATGGGGCGGAGAATGGGCGGAACTGGGCGGAGTTAGGGGCGGGA
TGGGCGGAGTTAGGGGCGGGACTATGGTTGCTGACTAATTGAGATGCATGCTTTGCATACTTCTGCCTGC
TGGGGAGCCTGGGGACTTTCCACACCTGGTTGCTGACTAATTGAGATGCATGCTTTGCATACTTCTGCCT
GCTGGGGAGCCTGGGGACTTTCCACACCCTAACTGACACACTCGAGCGGCCGCCAGTGTGATGGATATCT
GCAGAATTCGCCCTTTGTACAAAAAAGCAGGCTTTAAAGGAACCAATTCAGTCGACTGGATCCGG
Features (pLannotate 1.2.2; 24 found; start..end, strand, type, name):
     20..260     +  promoter       U6 promoter: RNA polymerase III promoter for human U6 snRNA
    289..364     +  misc_RNA       gRNA scaffold: guide RNA scaffold for the Streptococcus pyogenes CRISPR/Cas9 system
    376..397     -  protein_bind   attB2 (fragment): mutant version of attB; recombination site for the Gateway® BP reaction BP Clonase™
    485..503     -  promoter       SP6 promoter: promoter for bacteriophage SP6 RNA polymerase
    545..561     -  protein_bind   lac operator: The lac repressor binds to the lac operator to inhibit transcription in E. coli. This inhibition can be relieved by adding lactose or isopropyl-β-D-thiogalactopyranoside (IPTG). lac repressor encoded by lacI
    569..599     -  promoter       lac promoter: promoter for the E. coli lac operon
    614..635     -  protein_bind   CAP binding site: CAP binding activates transcription in the presence of cAMP. E. coli catabolite activator protein
    648..740     -  CDS            lacI (fragment): lac repressor; lacI; The lac repressor binds to the lac operator to inhibit transcription in E. coli. This inhibition can be relieved by adding lactose or isopropyl-β-D-thiogalactopyranoside (IPTG).
    923..1511    -  rep_origin     ori: high-copy-number ColE1/pMB1/pBR322/pUC origin of replication
   1649..2023    -  CDS            BleoR: antibiotic-binding protein; Sh ble from Streptoalloteichus hindustanus; confers resistance to bleomycin, phleomycin, and Zeocin™
   2043..2131    -  promoter       AmpR promoter (fragment): bla
   2158..2208    +  misc_feature   bom (fragment): basis of mobility region from pBR322
   2229..3023    -  CDS            NeoR/KanR: aminoglycoside phosphotransferase from Tn5; aph(3')-II (or nptII); confers resistance to neomycin, kanamycin, and G418 (Geneticin®)
   3055..3324    -  CDS            tnpA (fragment): TN5P_ECOLX - Also known as tnp. Experimental evidence at protein level: Swiss-Prot protein existence level 1. Mediates transposition of transposon Tn5 by a 'cut and paste' mechanism. First, the monomeric transposase binds the 19 bp inverted DNA repeats flanking the transposon. Then, dimerization of the DNA- bound transposase creates a synaptic DNA complex. After nicking of the first DNA strand, excision of the transposon proceeds through a series of intermediates. The transposase then mediates the insertion of the transposon at a new site by strand transfer. The activity of the wild- type tran
   3372..3675    -  CDS            ccdB (fragment): CcdB, a bacterial toxin that poisons DNA gyrase; ccdB; Plasmids containing the ccdB gene cannot be propagated in standard E. coli strains.
   3685..3832    -  CDS            lacZα (fragment): LacZα fragment of β-galactosidase; lacZ fragment
   3835..3853    +  promoter       T7 promoter: promoter for bacteriophage T7 RNA polymerase
   3885..3966    -  polyA_signal   SV40 poly(A) signal: SV40 polyadenylation signal
   3989..4072    -  CDS            large T antigen (fragment): large T antigen from SV40 (simian virus 40)
   4081..4146    -  CDS            dmpM (fragment): DMPM_STRAD - Protein inferred from homology: Swiss-Prot protein existence level 3. From Streptomyces alboniger.
   4196..4795    -  CDS            PuroR: puromycin N-acetyltransferase; pac from Streptomyces alboniger; confers resistance to puromycin
   4866..4886    +  misc_feature   MCS (fragment): pUC18/19 multiple cloning site
   4892..5221    -  promoter       SV40 promoter: SV40 enhancer and early promoter
   5264..5283    +  protein_bind   attB1 (fragment): mutant version of attB; recombination site for the Gateway® BP reaction BP Clonase™
