[The description below was written by a language model from this plasmid's Addgene catalogue record and pLannotate feature annotations shown in this document.]
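Description:
pPN10-gCTG is a CRISPR guide RNA expression plasmid built on the pPN10 backbone, designed to deliver a Streptococcus pyogenes Cas9 guide directed at CTG trinucleotide repeats, using CTG as the PAM. The guide cassette consists of a human U6 RNA polymerase III promoter followed, after a short gap that presumably holds the (CTG)6 spacer, by the SpCas9 gRNA scaffold. No Cas9 coding sequence is annotated, so the nuclease or nickase must be supplied from a separate construct. The catalogue lists Gateway cloning as the assembly method, and partial attB1 and attB2 sites are annotated in the sequence. The recorded "insert size" is essentially the full plasmid length (about 5.3 kb) rather than the size of the small guide element.

The plasmid replicates in E. coli from a high-copy ColE1/pUC-type origin and is selected with kanamycin through the Tn5 NeoR/KanR gene. A BleoR (Sh ble) open reading frame is also annotated. For mammalian cells, an SV40 enhancer/early promoter drives a puromycin N-acetyltransferase gene terminated by an SV40 polyadenylation signal, allowing puromycin selection of transfected cells. The remaining annotations look like vestiges of parental cloning vectors and have no evident role in the guide's function. They include fragments of ccdB, lacZα, lacI and the Tn5 transposase, lac promoter/operator elements, and T7 and SP6 promoters.

According to the associated publication title, the construct belongs to work on contracting expanded CAG/CTG repeats with the Cas9 nickase, where this guide directs Cas9 to the repeat tract itself.
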