Addgene plasmid #114385: pPN10-gCTG
Purpose: pPN10 with gRNA for spCRISPR-Cas9 targeted to CTG repeat, PAM: CTG
Depositing lab: Vincent Dion. Depositing organization: Universite de Lausanne (UNIL). Publication: Contracting CAG/CTG repeats using the CRISPR-Cas9 nickase. Cinesi C, Aeschbach L, Yang B, Dion V. Nat Commun. 2016 Nov 9;7:13272. doi: 10.1038/ncomms13272. PubMed 27827362.
Backbone
  Vector backbone: pPN10
  Backbone size w/o insert (bp): 5257
  Vector type: CRISPR
Growth in bacteria
  Bacterial resistance: Kanamycin, 50 μg/mL
  Growth temperature: 37°C
  Growth strain: DH5alpha
  Copy number: Unknown
Gene/Insert
  Gene/Insert name: gCTG
  gRNA/shRNA sequence: (CTG)6 gRNA
  Insert size (bp): 5316
  Cloning method: Gateway Cloning
Terms and licenses: Academic/Nonprofit Terms; Industry Terms: Not Available to Industry
How to cite: pPN10-gCTG was a gift from Vincent Dion (Addgene plasmid # 114385 ; http://n2t.net/addgene:114385 ; RRID:Addgene_114385)
